>Addgene plasmid #127500 | pcDNA3.1/NDUFS2 W61A/myc-His | addgene full sequence | sequence record 249978 | Addgene NGS Result
GTGCGCGAGCAAAATTTAAGCTACAACAAGGCAAGGCTTGACCGACAATTGCATGAAGAATCTGCTTAGG
GTTAGGCGTTTTGCGCTGCTTCGCGATGTACGGGCCAGATATACGCGTTGACATTGATTATTGACTAGTT
ATTAATAGTAATCAATTACGGGGTCATTAGTTCATAGCCCATATATGGAGTTCCGCGTTACATAACTTAC
GGTAAATGGCCCGCCTGGCTGACCGCCCAACGACCCCCGCCCATTGACGTCAATAATGACGTATGTTCCC
ATAGTAACGCCAATAGGGACTTTCCATTGACGTCAATGGGTGGAGTATTTACGGTAAACTGCCCACTTGG
CAGTACATCAAGTGTATCATATGCCAAGTACGCCCCCTATTGACGTCAATGACGGTAAATGGCCCGCCTG
GCATTATGCCCAGTACATGACCTTATGGGACTTTCCTACTTGGCAGTACATCTACGTATTAGTCATCGCT
ATTACCATGGTGATGCGGTTTTGGCAGTACATCAATGGGCGTGGATAGCGGTTTGACTCACGGGGATTTC
CAAGTCTCCACCCCATTGACGTCAATGGGAGTTTGTTTTGGCACCAAAATCAACGGGACTTTCCAAAATG
TCGTAACAACTCCGCCCCATTGACGCAAATGGGCGGTAGGCGTGTACGGTGGGAGGTCTATATAAGCAGA
GCTCTCTGGCTAACTAGAGAACCCACTGCTTACTGGCTTATCGAAATTAATACGACTCACTATAGGGAGA
CCCAAGCTGGCTAGCTAAGATGGCGGCGCTGAGGGCTTTGTGCGGCTTCCGGGGCGTCGCGGCCCAGGTG
CTGCGGCCTGGGGCTGGAGTCCGATTGCCGATTCAGCCCAGCAGAGGTGTTCGGCAGTGGCAGCCAGATG
TGGAATGGGCACAGCAGTTTGGGGGAGCTGTTATGTACCCAAGCAAAGAAACAGCCCACGCGAAGCCTCC
ACCTTGGAATGATGTGGACCCTCCAAAGGACACAATTGTGAAGAACATTACCCTGAACTTTGGGCCCCAA
CACCCAGCAGCGCATGGTGTCCTGCGACTAGTGATGGAATTGAGTGGGGAGATGGTGCGGAAGTGTGATC
CTCACATCGGGCTCCTGCACCGAGGCACTGAGAAGCTCATTGAATACAAGACCTATCTTCAGGCCCTTCC
ATACTTTGACCGGCTAGACTATGTGTCCATGATGTGTAACGAACAGGCCTATTCTCTAGCTGTGGAGAAG
TTGCTAAACATCCGGCCTCCTCCTCGGGCACAGTGGATCCGAGTGCTGTTTGGAGAAATCACACGTTTGT
TGAACCACATCATGGCTGTGACCACACATGCCCTGGACCTTGGGGCCATGACCCCTTTCTTCTGGCTGTT
TGAAGAAAGGGAGAAGATGTTTGAGTTCTACGAGCGAGTGTCTGGAGCCCGAATGCATGCTGCTTATATC
CGGCCAGGAGGAGTGCACCAGGACCTACCCCTTGGGCTTATGGATGACATTTATCAGTTTTCTAAGAACT
TCTCTCTTCGGCTTGATGAGTTGGAGGAGTTGCTGACCAACAATAGGATCTGGCGAAATCGGACAATTGA
CATTGGGGTTGTAACAGCAGAAGAAGCACTTAACTATGGTTTTAGTGGAGTGATGCTTCGGGGCTCAGGC
ATCCAGTGGGACCTGCGGAAGACCCAGCCCTATGATGTTTACGACCAGGTTGAGTTTGATGTTCCTGTTG
GTTCTCGAGGGGACTGCTATGATAGGTACCTGTGCCGGGTGGAGGAGATGCGCCAGTCCCTGAGAATTAT
CGCACAGTGTCTAAACAAGATGCCTCCTGGGGAGATCAAGGTTGATGATGCCAAAGTGTCTCCACCTAAG
CGAGCAGAGATGAAGACTTCCATGGAGTCACTGATTCATCACTTTAAGTTGTATACTGAGGGCTACCAAG
TTCCTCCAGGAGCCACATATACTGCCATTGAGGCTCCCAAGGGAGAGTTTGGGGTGTACCTGGTGTCTGA
TGGCAGCAGCCGCCCTTATCGATGCAAGATCAAGGCTCCTGGTTTTGCCCATCTGGCTGGTTTGGACAAG
ATGTCTAAGGGACACATGTTGGCAGATGTCGTTGCCATCATAGGTACCCAAGATATTGTATTTGGAGAAG
TAGATCGGGCGGCCGCCACTGTGCTGGATATCTGCAGAATTCCACCACACTGGACTAGTGGATCCGAGCT
CGGTACCAAGCTTGGGCCCGAACAAAAACTCATCTCAGAAGAGGATCTGAATAGCGCCGTCGACCATCAT
CATCATCATCATTGAGTTTAAACGGTCTCCAGCTTAAGTTTAAACCGCTGATCAGCCTCGACTGTGCCTT
CTAGTTGCCAGCCATCTGTTGTTTGCCCCTCCCCCGTGCCTTCCTTGACCCTGGAAGGTGCCACTCCCAC
TGTCCTTTCCTAATAAAATGAGGAAATTGCATCGCATTGTCTGAGTAGGTGTCATTCTATTCTGGGGGGT
GGGGTGGGGCAGGACAGCAAGGGGGAGGATTGGGAAGACAATAGCAGGCATGCTGGGGATGCGGTGGGCT
CTATGGCTTCTGAGGCGGAAAGAACCAGCTGGGGCTCTAGGGGGTATCCCC
[124 nt withheld, positions 2642-2765]
C
[91 nt withheld, positions 2767-2857]
A
[49 nt withheld, positions 2859-2907]
CCTTTGACGTTGGAGTCCACGTTCTTT
[37 nt withheld, positions 2935-2971]
ACCCTATCTCGGTCTATTCTTTTGATTTATAAGGGATTTTGCCGATTTCGGCCTATTGGTTAAAAAATGA
GCTGATTTAACAAAAATTTAACGCGAATTAATTCTGTGGAATGTGTGTCAGTTAGGGTGTGGAAAGTCCC
CAGGCTCCCCAGCAGGCAGAAGTATGCAAAGCATGCATCTCAATTAGTCAGCAACCAGGTGTGGAAAGTC
CCCAGGCTCCCCAGCAGGCAGAAGTATGCAAAGCATGCATCTCAATTAGTCAGCAACCATAGTCCCGCCC
CTAACTCCGCCCATCCCGCCCCTAACTCCGCCCAGTTCCGCCCATTCTCCGCCCCATGGCTGACTAATTT
TTTTTATTTATGCAGAGGCCGAGGCCGCCTCTGCCTCTGAGCTATTCCAGAAGTAGTGAGGAGGCTTTTT
TGGAGGCCTAGGCTTTTGCAAAAAGCTCCCGGGAGCTTGTATATCCATTTTCGGATCTGATCAAGAGACA
GGATGAGGATCGTTTCGCATGATTGAACAAGATGGATTGCACGCAGGTTCTCCGGCCGCTTGGGTGGAGA
GGCTATTCGGCTATGACTGGGCACAACAGACAATCGGCTGCTCTGATGCCGCCGTGTTCCGGCTGTCAGC
GCAGGGGCGCCCGGTTCTTTTTGTCAAGACCGACCTGTCCGGTGCCCTGAATGAACTGCAGGACGAGGCA
GCGCGGCTATCGTGGCTGGCCACGACGGGCGTTCCTTGCGCAGCTGTGCTCGACGTTGTCACTGAAGCGG
GAAGGGACTGGCTGCTATTGGGCGAAGTGCCGGGGCAGGATCTCCTGTCATCTCACCTTGCTCCTGCCGA
GAAAGTATCCATCATGGCTGATGCAATGCGGCGGCTGCATACGCTTGATCCGGCTACCTGCCCATTCGAC
CACCAAGCGAAACATCGCATCGAGCGAGCACGTACTCGGATGGAAGCCGGTCTTGTCGATCAGGATGATC
TGGACGAAGAGCATCAGGGGCTCGCGCCAGCCGAACTGTTCGCCAGGCTCAAGGCGCGCATGCCCGACGG
CGAGGATCTCGTCGTGACCCATGGCGATGCCTGCTTGCCGAATATCATGGTGGAAAATGGCCGCTTTTCT
GGATTCATCGACTGTGGCCGGCTGGGTGTGGCGGACCGCTATCAGGACATAGCGTTGGCTACCCGTGATA
TTGCTGAAGAGCTTGGCGGCGAATGGGCTGACCGCTTCCTCGTGCTTTACGGTATCGCCGCTCCCGATTC
GCAGCGCATCGCCTTCTATCGCCTTCTTGACGAGTTCTTCTGAGCGGGACTCTGGGGTTCGAAATGACCG
ACCAAGCGACGCCCAACCTGCCATCACGAGATTTCGATTCCACCGCCGCCTTCTATGAAAGGTTGGGCTT
CGGAATCGTTTTCCGGGACGCCGGCTGGATGATCCTCCAGCGCGGGGATCTCATGCTGGAGTTCTTCGCC
CACCCCAACTTGTTTATTGCAGCTTATAATGGTTACAAATAAAGCAATAGCATCACAAATTTCACAAATA
AAGCATTTTTTTCACTGCATTCTAGTTGTGGTTTGTCCAAACTCATCAATGTATCTTATCATGTCTGTAT
ACCGTCGACCTCTAGCTAGAGCTTGGCGTAATCATGGTCATAGCTGTTTCCTGTGTGAAATTGTTATCCG
CTCACAATTCCACACAACATACGAGCCGGAAGCATAAAGTGTAAAGCCTGGGGTGCCTAATGAGTGAGCT
AACTCACATTAATTGCGTTGCGCTCACTGCCCGCTTTCCAGTCGGGAAACCTGTCGTGCCAGCTGCATTA
ATGAATCGGCCAACGCGCGGGGAGAGGCGGTTTGCGTATTGGGCGCTCTTCCGCTTCCTCGCTCACTGAC
TCGCTGCGCTCGGTCGTTCGGCTGCGGCGAGCGGTATCAGCTCACTCAAAGGCGGTAATACGGTTATCCA
CAGAATCAGGGGATAACGCAGGAAAGAACATGTGAGCAAAAGGCCAGCAAAAGGCCAGGAACCGTAAAAA
GGCCGCGTTGCTGGCGTTTTTCCATAGGCTCCGCCCCCCTGACGAGCATCACAAAAATCGACGCTCAAGT
CAGAGGTGGCGAAACCCGACAGGACTATAAAGATACCAGGCGTTTCCCCCTGGAAGCTCCCTCGTGCGCT
CTCCTGTTCCGACCCTGCCGCTTACCGGATACCTGTCCGCCTTTCTCCCTTCGGGAAGCGTGGCGCTTTC
TCATAGCTCACGCTGTAGGTATCTCAGTTCGGTGTAGGTCGTTCGCTCCAAGCTGGGCTGTGTGCACGAA
CCCCCCGTTCAGCCCGACCGCTGCGCCTTATCCGGTAACTATCGTCTTGAGTCCAACCCGGTAAGACACG
ACTTATCGCCACTGGCAGCAGCCACTGGTAACAGGATTAGCAGAGCGAGGTATGTAGGCGGTGCTACAGA
GTTCTTGAAGTGGTGGCCTAACTACGGCTACACTAGAAGAACAGTATTTGGTATCTGCGCTCTGCTGAAG
CCAGTTACCTTCGGAAAAAGAGTTGGTAGCTCTTGATCCGGCAAACAAACCACCGCTGGTAGCGGTGGTT
TTTTTGTTTGCAAGCAGCAGATTACGCGCAGAAAAAAAGGATCTCAAGAAGATCCTTTGATCTTTTCTAC
GGGGTCTGACGCTCAGTGGAACGAAAACTCACGTTAAGGGATTTTGGTCATGAGATTATCAAAAAGGATC
TTCACCTAGATCCTTTTAAATTAAAAATGAAGTTTTAAATCAATCTAAAGTATATATGAGTAAACTTGGT
CTGACAGTTACCAATGCTTAATCAGTGAGGCACCTATCTCAGCGATCTGTCTATTTCGTTCATCCATAGT
TGCCTGACTCCCCGTCGTGTAGATAACTACGATACGGGAGGGCTTACCATCTGGCCCCAGTGCTGCAATG
ATACCGCGAGACCCACGCTCACCGGCTCCAGATTTATCAGCAATAAACCAGCCAGCCGGAAGGGCCGAGC
GCAGAAGTGGTCCTGCAACTTTATCCGCCTCCATCCAGTCTATTAATTGTTGCCGGGAAGCTAGAGTAAG
TAGTTCGCCAGTTAATAGTTTGCGCAACGTTGTTGCCATTGCTACAGGCATCGTGGTGTCACGCTCGTCG
TTTGGTATGGCTTCATTCAGCTCCGGTTCCCAACGATCAAGGCGAGTTACATGATCCCCCATGTTGTGCA
AAAAAGCGGTTAGCTCCTTCGGTCCTCCGATCGTTGTCAGAAGTAAGTTGGCCGCAGTGTTATCACTCAT
GGTTATGGCAGCACTGCATAATTCTCTTACTGTCATGCCATCCGTAAGATGCTTTTCTGTGACTGGTGAG
TACTCAACCAAGTCATTCTGAGAATAGTGTATGCGGCGACCGAGTTGCTCTTGCCCGGCGTCAATACGGG
ATAATACCGCGCCACATAGCAGAACTTTAAAAGTGCTCATCATTGGAAAACGTTCTTCGGGGCGAAAACT
CTCAAGGATCTTACCGCTGTTGAGATCCAGTTCGATGTAACCCACTCGTGCACCCAACTGATCTTCAGCA
TCTTTTACTTTCACCAGCGTTTCTGGGTGAGCAAAAACAGGAAGGCAAAATGCCGCAAAAAAGGGAATAA
GGGCGACACGGAAATGTTGAATACTCATACTCTTCCTTTTTCAATATTATTGAAGCATTTATCAGGGTTA
TTGTCTCATGAGCGGATACATATTTGAATGTATTTAGAAAAATAAACAAATAGGGGTTCCGCGCACATTT
CCCCGAAAAGTGCCACCTGACGTCGACGGATCGGGAGATCTCCCGATCCCCTATGGTGCACTCTCAGTAC
AATCTGCTCTGATGCCGCATAGTTAAGCCAGTATCTGCTCCCTGCTTGTGTGTTGGAGGTCGCTGAGTA
Features (pLannotate 1.2.2; 21 found; start..end, strand, type, name):
    120..499     +  enhancer       CMV enhancer: human cytomegalovirus immediate early enhancer
    500..703     +  promoter       CMV promoter: human cytomegalovirus (CMV) immediate early promoter
    699..732     +  LTR            5' LTR (truncated) (fragment): truncated 5' long terminal repeat (LTR) from HIV-1
    748..766     +  promoter       T7 promoter: promoter for bacteriophage T7 RNA polymerase
    790..2178    +  CDS            NDUFS2: NDUS2_HUMAN - Experimental evidence at protein level: Swiss-Prot protein existence level 1. Core subunit of the mitochondrial membrane respiratory chain NADH dehydrogenase (Complex I) which catalyzes electron transfer from NADH through the respiratory chain, using ubiquinone as an electron acceptor (PubMed:30922174, PubMed:22036843). Essential for the catalytic activity of complex I (PubMed:30922174, PubMed:22036843). Essential for the assembly of complex I (By similarity). Redox- sensitive, critical component of the oxygen-sensing pathway in the pulmonary vasculature which plays a key role in
   2305..2322    +  CDS            capTEV™ (fragment): composite tag for in vivo biotinylation, TEV protease cleavage, and 6xHis tagging
   2372..2596    +  polyA_signal   bGH poly(A) signal: bovine growth hormone polyadenylation signal
   2600..2621    +  promoter       SV40 promoter (fragment): SV40 enhancer and early promoter
   2642..3070    +  rep_origin     f1 ori (sequence partly withheld): f1 bacteriophage origin of replication; arrow indicates direction of (+) strand synthesis
   3084..3413    +  promoter       SV40 promoter: SV40 enhancer and early promoter
   3480..4271    +  CDS            neo: KKA2_KLEPN - Also known as kan, nptII. Experimental evidence at protein level: Swiss-Prot protein existence level 1. Resistance to kanamycin, neomycin, paromomycin, ribostamycin, butirosin and gentamicin B. From Klebsiella pneumoniae.
   4295..4453    +  CDS            ble (fragment): BLE_KLEPN - Experimental evidence at protein level: Swiss-Prot protein existence level 1. Binding protein with a strong affinity to the bleomycin family of antibiotics. Binds to CL990; an antimitotic-antibiotic compound. From Klebsiella pneumoniae.
   4448..4569    +  polyA_signal   SV40 poly(A) signal: SV40 polyadenylation signal
   4642..4658    -  protein_bind   lac operator: The lac repressor binds to the lac operator to inhibit transcription in E. coli. This inhibition can be relieved by adding lactose or isopropyl-β-D-thiogalactopyranoside (IPTG). lac repressor encoded by lacI
   4666..4696    -  promoter       lac promoter: promoter for the E. coli lac operon
   4711..4732    -  protein_bind   CAP binding site: CAP binding activates transcription in the presence of cAMP. E. coli catabolite activator protein
   4745..4837    -  CDS            lacI (fragment): lac repressor; lacI; The lac repressor binds to the lac operator to inhibit transcription in E. coli. This inhibition can be relieved by adding lactose or isopropyl-β-D-thiogalactopyranoside (IPTG).
   5020..5608    -  rep_origin     ori: high-copy-number ColE1/pMB1/pBR322/pUC origin of replication
   5779..6639    -  CDS            AmpR: β-lactamase; bla; confers resistance to ampicillin, carbenicillin, and related antibiotics
   6640..6744    -  promoter       AmpR promoter: bla
   6803..6855    -  misc_feature   bom (fragment): basis of mobility region from pBR322
