[The description below was written by a language model from this plasmid's Addgene catalogue record and pLannotate feature annotations shown in this document.]
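Description:
pcDNA3.1/NDUFS2 W61A/myc-His is a mammalian expression plasmid built on the Invitrogen pcDNA3.1/myc-His(-)A backbone, with a sequenced length of about 6.9 kb. It is maintained in E. coli as a high-copy plasmid through a ColE1/pUC-type origin and is selected with ampicillin via the β-lactamase gene. An f1 origin is also present, allowing single-stranded DNA production. For selection in mammalian cells, an SV40 enhancer/early promoter drives a neomycin phosphotransferase gene terminated by an SV40 polyadenylation signal, so stable transfectants can be selected with G418.

The payload is the human NDUFS2 coding sequence, about 1.4 kb, encoding a core subunit of mitochondrial respiratory complex I (NADH:ubiquinone oxidoreductase) that is needed for the catalytic activity of the complex. The insert carries a W61A substitution. It was cloned between NheI and NotI sites downstream of the CMV immediate early enhancer and promoter, and transcripts are terminated by the bovine growth hormone polyadenylation signal. A T7 promoter lies just upstream of the insert and can serve for in vitro transcription or as a sequencing primer site. The backbone supplies a C-terminal myc-His tag. The automated annotation does not label the myc epitope and picks up only a short hexahistidine-type match downstream of the coding sequence, consistent with the His portion of that tag. Several other small fragment calls (HIV-1 LTR, ble, lacI, bom) appear to be short annotation matches to backbone sequence rather than functional elements.

The construct is intended for expressing myc-tagged mutant NDUFS2 in mammalian cells. The associated publication concerns a ubiquinone-uncompetitive inhibitor of complex I as a metabolic approach to cancer, but the record does not state what the W61A mutation was designed to test.
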