Addgene plasmid #127500: pcDNA3.1/NDUFS2 W61A/myc-His
Purpose: Expresses myc-tagged NDUFS2/W61A in mammalian cells
Depositing lab: Shashi Jain & Dieter Wolf. Depositing organization: Sanford Burnham Prebys Medical Discovery Institute. Publication: Metabolic targeting of cancer by a ubiquinone uncompetitive inhibitor of mitochondrial complex I. Jain S, Hu C, Kluza J, Ke W, Tian G, Giurgiu M, Bleilevens A, Campos AR, Charbono A, Stickeler E, Maurer J, Holinski-Feder E, Vaisburg A, Bureik M, Luo G, Marchetti P, Cheng Y, Wolf DA. Cell Chem Biol. 2021 Nov 23. pii: S2451-9456(21)00479-7. doi: 10.1016/j.chembiol.2021.11.002. PubMed 34852219.
Backbone
  Vector backbone: pcDNA3.1/myc-His(-)A
  Backbone manufacturer: Invitrogen
  Backbone size w/o insert (bp): 5500
  Vector type: Mammalian Expression
  Selectable markers: Neomycin (select with G418)
Growth in bacteria
  Bacterial resistance: Ampicillin, 100 μg/mL
  Growth temperature: 37°C
  Growth strain: DH5alpha
  Copy number: High Copy
Gene/Insert
  Gene/Insert name: NDUFS2 W61A (alt name: NADH:ubiquinone oxidoreductase core subunit S2)
  Species: H. sapiens (human)
  Insert size (bp): 1392
  Mutation: NDUFS2 W61A
  Entrez Gene: NDUFS2 (a.k.a. CI-49, MC1DN6)
  Promoter: CMV
  Tag / fusion protein: myc-His (C terminal on backbone)
  Cloning method: Restriction Enzyme; 5′ cloning site NheI (unknown if destroyed); 3′ cloning site NotI (unknown if destroyed)
  Sequencing primers: 5′ cccaagcaaagaaacagcccacgcgaagcctccaccttgg; 3′ ccaaggtggaggcttcgcgtgggctgtttctttgcttggg
Terms and licenses: Academic/Nonprofit Terms; Industry Terms: Not Available to Industry
How to cite: pcDNA3.1/NDUFS2 W61A/myc-His was a gift from Shashi Jain & Dieter Wolf (Addgene plasmid # 127500 ; http://n2t.net/addgene:127500 ; RRID:Addgene_127500)
